Addgene plasmid #230051: pAAV-puro_T11_EGFP-Responder
Purpose: It presents the T11 inducible promoter allowing the dox-dependent inducible activation of EGFP through the OPTi-OX platform
Depositing lab: Alessandro Bertero. Depositing organization: University of Turin. Publication: Overcoming the Silencing of Doxycycline-Inducible Promoters in hiPSC-derived Cardiomyocytes. Guichardaz M, Bottini S, Balmas E, Bertero A. Open Res Eur. 2024 Dec 18;4:266. doi: 10.12688/openreseurope.19024.1. eCollection 2024. PubMed 39926351.
Backbone
  Vector backbone: pAAV-puro_TRE3VG_EGFP-Responder
  Backbone size w/o insert (bp): 5571
  Vector type: Mammalian Expression
  Selectable markers: Puromycin
Growth in bacteria
  Bacterial resistance: Ampicillin, 100 μg/mL
  Growth temperature: 37°C
  Growth strain: NEB Stable
  Copy number: High Copy
Gene/Insert
  Gene/Insert name: T11_EGFP
  Species: Synthetic
  Insert size (bp): 1099
Terms and licenses: Academic/Nonprofit Terms; Industry Terms: Not Available to Industry
How to cite: pAAV-puro_T11_EGFP-Responder was a gift from Alessandro Bertero (Addgene plasmid # 230051 ; http://n2t.net/addgene:230051 ; RRID:Addgene_230051)
