[The description below was written by a language model from this plasmid's Addgene catalogue record and pLannotate feature annotations shown in this document.]
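Description:
pAAV-puro_T11_EGFP-Responder is a mammalian gene-targeting donor plasmid rather than an AAV packaging vector. No ITRs are annotated, and the "AAV" in the name refers to the AAVS1 safe-harbour locus in intron 1 of human PPP1R12C. It is derived from pAAV-puro_TRE3VG_EGFP-Responder and is propagated in E. coli on a high-copy ColE1/pUC-type origin with ampicillin selection through β-lactamase. The backbone also carries remnants of lac, rop, bom and lacZα elements, which have no evident role in the design.

The payload lies between left and right AAVS1 homology arms, which direct integration by homologous recombination. The record does not say which nuclease, if any, is used alongside the plasmid. Immediately after the left arm, a splice acceptor precedes a puromycin N-acetyltransferase coding sequence with a bGH polyadenylation signal. No dedicated promoter is annotated for this marker, which fits a gene-trap design in which puromycin resistance depends on splicing from the endogenous PPP1R12C transcript, favouring correctly targeted clones.

Downstream sits the synthetic T11_EGFP insert: a tetracycline-responsive promoter driving EGFP, terminated by an SV40 polyadenylation signal. The automated annotation labels this promoter TRE3GS, most likely because that is its closest match, whereas the catalogue identifies it as the T11 inducible variant. The plasmid encodes no transactivator, so it acts as the responder half of the OPTi-OX dual-targeting system, with the Tet-On activator supplied separately. According to the record, it provides doxycycline-dependent EGFP activation, in work addressing silencing of doxycycline-inducible promoters in hiPSC-derived cardiomyocytes.
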