Features (pLannotate 1.2.2; 20 found; start..end, strand, type, name):
     24..105     +  polyA_signal   SV40 poly(A) signal: SV40 polyadenylation signal
    131..967     +  misc_feature   HA-R: right homology arm from the adeno-associated virus integration site (AAVS1) within intron 1 of the human PPP1R12C gene
   1010..1026    -  protein_bind   lac operator: The lac repressor binds to the lac operator to inhibit transcription in E. coli. This inhibition can be relieved by adding lactose or isopropyl-β-D-thiogalactopyranoside (IPTG). lac repressor encoded by lacI
   1034..1064    -  promoter       lac promoter: promoter for the E. coli lac operon
   1079..1100    -  protein_bind   CAP binding site: CAP binding activates transcription in the presence of cAMP. E. coli catabolite activator protein
   1113..1205    -  CDS            lacI (fragment): lac repressor; lacI; The lac repressor binds to the lac operator to inhibit transcription in E. coli. This inhibition can be relieved by adding lactose or isopropyl-β-D-thiogalactopyranoside (IPTG).
   1388..1976    -  rep_origin     ori: high-copy-number ColE1/pMB1/pBR322/pUC origin of replication
   2147..3007    -  CDS            AmpR: β-lactamase; bla; confers resistance to ampicillin, carbenicillin, and related antibiotics
   3008..3112    -  promoter       AmpR promoter: bla
   3207..3242    +  CDS            rop (fragment): Rop protein, which maintains plasmids at low copy number; rop
   3344..3443    +  misc_feature   bom (fragment): basis of mobility region from pBR322
   3449..3606    -  CDS            lacZα (fragment): LacZα fragment of β-galactosidase; lacZ fragment
   3791..4292    +  misc_feature   HA-L: left homology arm from the adeno-associated virus integration site (AAVS1) within intron 1 of the human PPP1R12C gene
   4419..4444    +  misc_feature   SA: splice acceptor site
   4531..5130    +  CDS            PuroR: puromycin N-acetyltransferase; pac from Streptomyces alboniger; confers resistance to puromycin
   5168..5392    +  polyA_signal   bGH poly(A) signal: bovine growth hormone polyadenylation signal
   5399..5766    +  promoter       TRE3GS promoter: 3rd-generation Tet-responsive promoter that can be activated by binding of Tet-On® 3G, modified to eliminate binding sites for endogenous mammalian transcription factors
   5778..6497    +  CDS            EGFP: the original enhanced GFP (Yang et al., 1996) mammalian codon-optimized
   6498..6529    +  misc_feature   MCS (fragment): pUC18/19 multiple cloning site
   6588..1       +  CDS            large T antigen (fragment) (across the origin): large T antigen from SV40 (simian virus 40)
>Addgene plasmid #230051 | pAAV-puro_T11_EGFP-Responder | addgene full sequence | sequence record 456992 | Addgene NGS Result
AAATGAATGCAATTGTTGTTGTTAACTTGTTTATTGCAGCTTATAATGGTTACAAATAAAGCAATAGCAT
CACAAATTTCACAAATAAAGCATTTTTTTCACTGCCTTGACAGTACTCTTAAGTCGACTTACTAGGGACA
GGATTGGTGACAGAAAAGCCCCATCCTTAGGCCTCCTCCTTCCTAGTCTCCTGATATTGGGTCTAACCCC
CACCTCCTGTTAGGCAGATTCCTTATCTGGTGACACACCCCCATTTCCTGGAGCCATCTCTCTCCTTGCC
AGAACCTCTAAGGTTTGCTTACGATGGAGCCAGAGAGGATCCTGGGAGGGAGAGCTTGGCAGGGGGTGGG
AGGGAAGGGGGGGATGCGTGACCTGCCCGGTTCTCAGTGGCCACCCTGCGCTACCCTCTCCCAGAACCTG
AGCTGCTCTGACGCGGCTGTCTGGTGCGTTTCACTGATCCTGGTGCTGCAGCTTCCTTACACTTCCCAAG
AGGAGAAGCAGTTTGGAAAAACAAAATCAGAATAAGTTGGTCCTGAGTTCTAACTTTGGCTCTTCACCTT
TCTAGTCCCCAATTTATATTGTTCCTCCGTGCGTCAGTTTTACCTGTGAGATAAGGCCAGTAGCCAGCCC
CGTCCTGGCAGGGCTGTGGTGAGGAGGGGGGTGTCCGTGTGGAAAACTCCCTTTGTGAGAATGGTGCGTC
CTAGGTGTTCACCAGGTCGTGGCCGCCTCTACTCCCTTTCTCTTTCTCCATCCTTCTTTCCTTAAAGAGT
CCCCAGTGCTATCTGGGACATATTCCTCCGCCCAGAGCAGGGTCCCGCTTCCCTAAGGCCCTGCTCTGGG
CTTCTGGGTTTGAGTCCTTGGCAAGCCCAGGAGAGGCGCTCAGGCTTCCCTGTCCCCCTTCCTCGTCCAC
CATCTCATGCCCCTGGCTCTCCTGCCCCTTCCCTACAGGGGTTCCTGGCTCTGCTCTAAGCTTGGCGTAA
TCATGGTCATAGCTGTTTCCTGTGTGAAATTGTTATCCGCTCACAATTCCACACAACATACGAGCCGGAA
GCATAAAGTGTAAAGCCTGGGGTGCCTAATGAGTGAGCTAACTCACATTAATTGCGTTGCGCTCACTGCC
CGCTTTCCAGTCGGGAAACCTGTCGTGCCAGCTGCATTAATGAATCGGCCAACGCGCGGGGAGAGGCGGT
TTGCGTATTGGGCGCTCTTCCGCTTCCTCGCTCACTGACTCGCTGCGCTCGGTCGTTCGGCTGCGGCGAG
CGGTATCAGCTCACTCAAAGGCGGTAATACGGTTATCCACAGAATCAGGGGATAACGCAGGAAAGAACAT
GTGAGCAAAAGGCCAGCAAAAGGCCAGGAACCGTAAAAAGGCCGCGTTGCTGGCGTTTTTCCATAGGCTC
CGCCCCCCTGACGAGCATCACAAAAATCGACGCTCAAGTCAGAGGTGGCGAAACCCGACAGGACTATAAA
GATACCAGGCGTTTCCCCCTGGAAGCTCCCTCGTGCGCTCTCCTGTTCCGACCCTGCCGCTTACCGGATA
CCTGTCCGCCTTTCTCCCTTCGGGAAGCGTGGCGCTTTCTCATAGCTCACGCTGTAGGTATCTCAGTTCG
GTGTAGGTCGTTCGCTCCAAGCTGGGCTGTGTGCACGAACCCCCCGTTCAGCCCGACCGCTGCGCCTTAT
CCGGTAACTATCGTCTTGAGTCCAACCCGGTAAGACACGACTTATCGCCACTGGCAGCAGCCACTGGTAA
CAGGATTAGCAGAGCGAGGTATGTAGGCGGTGCTACAGAGTTCTTGAAGTGGTGGCCTAACTACGGCTAC
ACTAGAAGAACAGTATTTGGTATCTGCGCTCTGCTGAAGCCAGTTACCTTCGGAAAAAGAGTTGGTAGCT
CTTGATCCGGCAAACAAACCACCGCTGGTAGCGGTGGTTTTTTTGTTTGCAAGCAGCAGATTACGCGCAG
AAAAAAAGGATCTCAAGAAGATCCTTTGATCTTTTCTACGGGGTCTGACGCTCAGTGGAACGAAAACTCA
CGTTAAGGGATTTTGGTCATGAGATTATCAAAAAGGATCTTCACCTAGATCCTTTTAAATTAAAAATGAA
GTTTTAAATCAATCTAAAGTATATATGAGTAAACTTGGTCTGACAGTTACCAATGCTTAATCAGTGAGGC
ACCTATCTCAGCGATCTGTCTATTTCGTTCATCCATAGTTGCCTGACTCCCCGTCGTGTAGATAACTACG
ATACGGGAGGGCTTACCATCTGGCCCCAGTGCTGCAATGATACCGCGAGACCCACGCTCACCGGCTCCAG
ATTTATCAGCAATAAACCAGCCAGCCGGAAGGGCCGAGCGCAGAAGTGGTCCTGCAACTTTATCCGCCTC
CATCCAGTCTATTAATTGTTGCCGGGAAGCTAGAGTAAGTAGTTCGCCAGTTAATAGTTTGCGCAACGTT
GTTGCCATTGCTACAGGCATCGTGGTGTCACGCTCGTCGTTTGGTATGGCTTCATTCAGCTCCGGTTCCC
AACGATCAAGGCGAGTTACATGATCCCCCATGTTGTGCAAAAAAGCGGTTAGCTCCTTCGGTCCTCCGAT
CGTTGTCAGAAGTAAGTTGGCCGCAGTGTTATCACTCATGGTTATGGCAGCACTGCATAATTCTCTTACT
GTCATGCCATCCGTAAGATGCTTTTCTGTGACTGGTGAGTACTCAACCAAGTCATTCTGAGAATAGTGTA
TGCGGCGACCGAGTTGCTCTTGCCCGGCGTCAATACGGGATAATACCGCGCCACATAGCAGAACTTTAAA
AGTGCTCATCATTGGAAAACGTTCTTCGGGGCGAAAACTCTCAAGGATCTTACCGCTGTTGAGATCCAGT
TCGATGTAACCCACTCGTGCACCCAACTGATCTTCAGCATCTTTTACTTTCACCAGCGTTTCTGGGTGAG
CAAAAACAGGAAGGCAAAATGCCGCAAAAAAGGGAATAAGGGCGACACGGAAATGTTGAATACTCATACT
CTTCCTTTTTCAATATTATTGAAGCATTTATCAGGGTTATTGTCTCATGAGCGGATACATATTTGAATGT
ATTTAGAAAAATAAACAAATAGGGGTTCCGCGCACATTTCCCCGAAAAGTGCCACCTGACGTCTAAGAAA
CCATTATTATCATGACATTAACCTATAAAAATAGGCGTATCACGAGGCCCTTTCGTCTCGCGCGTTTCGG
TGATGACGGTGAAAACCTCTGACACATGCAGCTCCCGGAGACGGTCACAGCTTGTCTGTAAGCGGATGCC
GGGAGCAGACAAGCCCGTCAGGGCGCGTCAGCGGGTGTTGGCGGGTGTCGGGGCTGGCTTAACTATGCGG
CATCAGAGCAGATTGTACTGAGAGTGCACCATATGCGGTGTGAAATACCGCACAGATGCGTAAGGAGAAA
ATACCGCATCAGGCGCCATTCGCCATTCAGGCTGCGCAACTGTTGGGAAGGGCGATCGGTGCGGGCCTCT
TCGCTATTACGCCAGCTGGCGAAAGGGGGATGTGCTGCAAGGCGATTAAGTTGGGTAACGCCAGGGTTTT
CCCAGTCACGACGTTGTAAAACGACGGCCAGTGAATTGTGCTTTCTCTGACCAGCATTCTCTCCCCTGGG
CCTGTGCCGCTTTCTGTCTGTAGCTTGTGGCCTGGGTCACCTCTACGGCTGGCCCAGATCCTTCCCTGCC
GCCTCCTTCAGGTTCCGTCTTCCTCCACTCCCTCTTCCCCTTGCTCTCTGCTGTGTTGCTGCCCAAGGAT
GCTCTTTCCGGAGCACTTCCTTCTCGGCGCTGCACCACGTGATGTCCTCTGAGCGGATCCTCCCCGTGTC
TGGGTCCTCTCCGGGCATCTCTCCTCCCTCACCCAACCCCATGCCGTCTTCACTCGCTGGGTTCCCTTTT
CCTTCTCCTTCTGGGGCCTGTGCCATCTCTCGTTTCTTAGGATGGCCTTCTCCGACGGATGTCTCCCTTG
CGTCCCGCCTCCCCTTCTTGTAGGCCTGCATCATCACCGTTTTTCTGGACAACCCCAAAGTACCCCGTCT
CCCTGGCTTTAGCCACCTCTCCATCCTCTTGCTTTCTTTGCCTGGACACCCCGTTCTCCTGTGGATTCGG
GTCACCTCTCACTCCTTTCATTTGGGCAGCTCCCCTACCCCCCTTACCTCTCTAGTCTGTGCTAGCTCTT
CCAGCCCCCTGTCATGGCATCTTCCAGGGGTCCGAGAGCTCAGCTAGTCTTCTTCCTCCAACCCGGGCCC
CTATGTCCACTTCAGGACAGCATGTTTGCTGCCTCCAGGGATCCTGTGTCCCCGAGCTGGGACCACCTTA
TATTCCCAGGGCCGGTTAATGTGGCTCTGGTTCTGGGTACTTTTATCTGTCCCCTCCACCCCACAGTGGG
GCAAGCTTCTGACCTCTTCTCTTCCTCCCACAGGGCCTCGAGAGATCTGGCAGCGGAGAGGGCAGAGGAA
GTCTTCTAACATGCGGTGACGTGGAGGAGAATCCCGGCCCTAGGCTCGAGATGACCGAGTACAAGCCCAC
GGTGCGCCTCGCCACCCGCGACGACGTCCCCAGGGCCGTACGCACCCTCGCCGCCGCGTTCGCCGACTAC
CCCGCCACGCGCCACACCGTCGATCCGGACCGCCACATCGAGCGGGTCACCGAGCTGCAAGAACTCTTCC
TCACGCGCGTCGGGCTCGACATCGGCAAGGTGTGGGTCGCGGACGACGGCGCCGCGGTGGCGGTCTGGAC
CACGCCGGAGAGCGTCGAAGCGGGGGCGGTGTTCGCCGAGATCGGCCCGCGCATGGCCGAGTTGAGCGGT
TCCCGGCTGGCCGCGCAGCAACAGATGGAAGGCCTCCTGGCGCCGCACCGGCCCAAGGAGCCCGCGTGGT
TCCTGGCCACCGTCGGCGTCTCGCCCGACCACCAGGGCAAGGGTCTGGGCAGCGCCGTCGTGCTCCCCGG
AGTGGAGGCGGCCGAGCGCGCCGGGGTGCCCGCCTTCCTGGAGACCTCCGCGCCCCGCAACCTCCCCTTC
TACGAGCGGCTCGGCTTCACCGTCACCGCCGACGTCGAGGTGCCCGAAGGACCGCGCACCTGGTGCATGA
CCCGCAAGCCCGGTGCCTGATCTAGAGGGCCCGTTTAAACCCGCTGATCAGCCTCGACTGTGCCTTCTAG
TTGCCAGCCATCTGTTGTTTGCCCCTCCCCCGTGCCTTCCTTGACCCTGGAAGGTGCCACTCCCACTGTC
CTTTCCTAATAAAATGAGGAAATTGCATCGCATTGTCTGAGTAGGTGTCATTCTATTCTGGGGGGTGGGG
TGGGGCAGGACAGCAAGGGGGAGGATTGGGAAGACAATAGCAGGCATGCTGGGGATGCGGTGGGCTCTAT
GGTCACTCGAGTTTACTCCCTATCAGTGATAGAGAACGTATGAAGAGTTTACTCCCTATCAGTGATAGAG
AACGTATGCAGACTTTACTCCCTATCAGTGATAGAGAACGTATAAGGAGTTTACTCCCTATCAGTGATAG
AGAACGTATGACCAGTTTACTCCCTATCAGTGATAGAGAACGTATCTACAGTTTACTCCCTATCAGTGAT
AGAGAACGTATATCCAGTTTACTCCCTATCAGTGATAGAGAACGTATGTCGAGTGCTTATGTAAACCAGG
GCGCCTATAAAAGAGTGCTGATTTTTTGAGTAAACTTCAATTCCACAACACTTTTGTCTTATACCAACTT
TCCGTACCACTTCCTACCCTCGTAAACTAGTGCCACCATGGTGAGCAAGGGCGAGGAGCTGTTCACCGGG
GTGGTGCCCATCCTGGTCGAGCTGGACGGCGACGTAAACGGCCACAAGTTCAGCGTGTCCGGCGAGGGCG
AGGGCGATGCCACCTACGGCAAGCTGACCCTGAAGTTCATCTGCACCACCGGCAAGCTGCCCGTGCCCTG
GCCCACCCTCGTGACCACCCTGACCTACGGCGTGCAGTGCTTCAGCCGCTACCCCGACCACATGAAGCAG
CACGACTTCTTCAAGTCCGCCATGCCCGAAGGCTACGTCCAGGAGCGCACCATCTTCTTCAAGGACGACG
GCAACTACAAGACCCGCGCCGAGGTGAAGTTCGAGGGCGACACCCTGGTGAACCGCATCGAGCTGAAGGG
CATCGACTTCAAGGAGGACGGCAACATCCTGGGGCACAAGCTGGAGTACAACTACAACAGCCACAACGTC
TATATCATGGCCGACAAGCAGAAGAACGGCATCAAGGTGAACTTCAAGATCCGCCACAACATCGAGGACG
GCAGCGTGCAGCTCGCCGACCACTACCAGCAGAACACCCCCATCGGCGACGGCCCCGTGCTGCTGCCCGA
CAACCACTACCTGAGCACCCAGTCCGCCCTGAGCAAAGACCCCAACGAGAAGCGCGATCACATGGTCCTG
CTGGAGTTCGTGACCGCCGCCGGGATCACTCTCGGCATGGACGAGCTGTACAAGTAAGAATTCGAGCTCG
GTACCCGGGGATCCTCTAGTCAGCTGACGCGTGCTAGCGCGGCCGCATCGATAAGCTTGTCGACGATATC
TCTAGAGGATCATAATCAGCCATACCACATTTGTAGAGGTTTTACTTGCTTTAAAAAACCTCCCACACCT
CCCCCTGAACCTGAAACATA
